Addgene plasmid #199084: pGL2_137
Purpose: (Empty Backbone) Even ORI-marker screen destination vector with sfYFP dropout for barcoded-ORI insertion
Depositing lab: Charlie Gilbert & Nili Ostrov & Cultivarium Tools. Depositing organization: Cultivarium, Convergent Research. Publication: A scalable framework for high-throughput identification of functional origins of replication in non-model bacteria. Gilbert C, Brumwell SL, Crits-Christoph A, Kang SC, Martin-Moldes Z, Alsharif W, Esmurria A, Nguyen M-A, Lee HH, Ostrov N. bioRxiv 2023.05.19.541510 10.1101/2023.05.19.541510.
Backbone
  Vector backbone: n/a
  Vector type: Synthetic Biology
Growth in bacteria
  Bacterial resistance: Chloramphenicol and Tetracycline, 25 & 10 μg/mL
  Growth temperature: 37°C
  Growth strain: E. coli pir-116
  Growth instructions: Supplement LB growth medium with 2% glucose (w/v)
  Copy number: High Copy
Gene/Insert
  Gene/Insert name: None
Terms and licenses: Academic/Nonprofit Terms; Industry Terms: Not Available to Industry
Depositor comments: For standard propagation, supplement LB growth medium with 2% glucose (w/v) to repress sfYFP dropout expression, otherwise escape mutants may arise.
How to cite: pGL2_137 was a gift from Charlie Gilbert & Nili Ostrov & Cultivarium Tools (Addgene plasmid # 199084 ; http://n2t.net/addgene:199084 ; RRID:Addgene_199084)
