[The description below was written by a language model from this plasmid's Addgene catalogue record and pLannotate feature annotations shown in this document.]
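Description:
pGL2_137 is an empty synthetic-biology destination vector of about 5.5 kb, built for an origin-of-replication and marker screen in non-model bacteria. No conventional parent backbone is recorded. The plasmid replicates from the R6K γ origin, which functions only when the pi initiator protein is supplied in trans. It is therefore maintained in a pir-116 E. coli host, where it is listed as high copy. In bacteria lacking pi it cannot replicate unless a functional origin has been cloned into it, and this dependence is the logic behind the screen. Selection uses two markers: a chloramphenicol acetyltransferase gene with its own cat promoter and a lambda t0 terminator, and a tetA tetracycline efflux gene driven by the tet promoter.

The cloning position is occupied by a fluorescent dropout cassette. The catalogue calls it sfYFP, while the automated annotation labels it superfolder GFP, presumably because the two variants are closely related. Barcoded candidate origins replace this cassette, so correctly assembled clones lose the fluorescence. The record does not state the assembly method or the dropout's promoter. A short lacZα fragment lies nearby, and the depositor notes that glucose represses dropout expression and that escape mutants may otherwise arise. A separate mScarlet-I red fluorescent protein gene sits downstream of a partial J23119 constitutive promoter and would provide a visible reporter in recipient cells. An incP oriT allows the plasmid to be mobilised by conjugation from a suitable donor strain into target species. The word "Even" in the purpose line appears to designate a subset within the vector series, but the record does not explain it.
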