Features (pLannotate 1.2.2; 11 found; start..end, strand, type, name):
    350..738     -  rep_origin     R6K γ ori: γ replication origin from E. coli plasmid R6K; requires the R6K initiator protein pi for replication
    887..981     -  terminator     lambda t0 terminator: transcription terminator from phage lambda
   1005..1661    -  CDS            cat: CAT_ECOLX - Experimental evidence at protein level: Swiss-Prot protein existence level 1. This enzyme is an effector of chloramphenicol resistance in bacteria. From Escherichia coli. This protein is used as a marker in many commonly used cloning vectors, such as pACYC184.
   1662..1764    -  promoter       cat promoter: promoter of the E. coli cat gene encoding chloramphenicol acetyltransferase
   1839..1882    -  CDS            lacZα (fragment): LacZα fragment of β-galactosidase; lacZ fragment
   2200..2913    +  CDS            superfolder GFP: GFP variant that folds robustly even when fused to poorly folded proteins (Pédelacq et al., 2006)
   3026..3054    +  promoter       tet promoter: E. coli promoter for tetracycline efflux protein gene
   3103..4290    +  CDS            tetA: TCR3_ECOLX - Experimental evidence at protein level: Swiss-Prot protein existence level 1. Resistance to tetracycline by an active tetracycline efflux. This is an energy-dependent process that decreases the accumulation of the antibiotic in whole cells. This protein functions as a metal- tetracycline/H(+) antiporter. From Escherichia coli. This protein is used as a marker in many commonly used cloning vectors, such as pBR322 and pACYC184.
   4469..4493    +  promoter       J23119(SpeI) promoter (fragment): bacterial promoter (Registry of Standard Biological Parts BBa J23119) modified to end with an SpeI site
   4520..5215    +  CDS            mScarlet-I: mScarlet-I is a basic (constitutively fluorescent) red fluorescent protein published in 2016, derived from synthetic construct. It is reported to be a rapidly-maturing monomer with moderate acid sensitivity.
   5429..5537    +  oriT           oriT: incP origin of transfer
>Addgene plasmid #199084 | pGL2_137 | addgene full sequence | sequence record 398516 | Addgene NGS Result
ATACTTGAGACCACCCCAGGATACATAGATTACCACAACTCCGAGCCCTTCCACCTAGCGTGCTAACCAC
GCACGCTATTGTTGTATAGGCTAGGTGGAGGCTCAGTGATGATAAGTCTGCGATGGTGGATGCATGTGTC
ATGGTCATAGCTGTTTCCTGTGTGAAATTGTTATCCGCTCAGAGGGCACAATCCTATTCCGCGCTATCCG
ACAATCTCCAAGACATTAGGTGGAGTTCAGTTCGGCGTATGGCATATGTCGCTGGAAAGAACATGTGAGC
AAAAGGCCAGCAAAAGGCCAGGAACCGTAAAAAGGCCGCGTTGCTGGCGTTACAGCTGGGCGCGCCCCAT
GTCAGCCGTTAAGTGTTCCTGTGTCACTCAAAATTGCTTTGAGAGGCTCTAAGGGCTTCTCAGTGCGTTA
CATCCCTGGCTTGTTGTCCACAACCGTTAAACCTTAAAGGCTTTAAAAGCCTTATATATTCTTTTTTTTC
TTATAAAACTTAAAACCTTAGAGGCTATTTAAGTTGCTGATTTATATTAATTTTATTGTTCAAACATGAG
AGCTTAGTACGTGAAACATGAGAGCTTAGTACGTTAGCCATGAGAGCTTAGTACGTTAGCCATGAGGGTT
TAGTTCGTTAAACATGAGAGCTTAGTACGTTAAACATGAGAGCTTAGTACGTGAAACATGAGAGCTTAGT
ACGTACTATCAACAGGTTGAACTGCTGATCTTCAGATCGGCGCGCCGGCCGGCCGAAGATCCTTTGATCT
TTTCTACGGGGTCTGACGCTCTATTCAACAAAGCCGCCGTCCCGTCAAGTCAGCGTAAATGGGTAGGGGG
CTTCAAATCGTCCCCCCATACGATATAAGTTGTTACTAGTGCTTGGATTCTCACCAATAAAAAACGCCCG
GCGGCAACCGAGCGTTCTGAACAAATCCAGATGGAGTTCTGAGGTCATTACTGGATCTATCAACAGGAGT
CCAAGCGAGCTCGATATCAAATTACGCCCCGCCCTGCCACTCATCGCAGTACTGTTGTAATTCATTAAGC
ATTCTGCCGACATGGAAGCCATCACAAACGGCATGATGAACCTGAATCGCCAGCGGCATCAGCACCTTGT
CGCCTTGCGTATAATATTTGCCCATGGTGAAAACGGGGGCGAAGAAGTTGTCCATATTGGCCACGTTTAA
ATCAAAACTGGTGAAACTCACCCAGGGATTGGCTGAGACGAAAAACATATTCTCAATAAACCCTTTAGGG
AAATAGGCCAGGTTTTCACCGTAACACGCCACATCTTGCGAATATATGTGTAGAAACTGCCGGAAATCGT
CGTGGTATTCACTCCAGAGCGATGAAAACGTTTCAGTTTGCTCATGGAAAACGGTGTAACAAGGGTGAAC
ACTATCCCATATCACCAGCTCACCGTCTTTCATTGCCATACGAAATTCCGGATGAGCATTCATCAGGCGG
GCAAGAATGTGAATAAAGGCCGGATAAAACTTGTGCTTATTTTTCTTTACGGTCTTTAAAAAGGCCGTAA
TATCCAGCTGAACGGTCTGGTTATAGGTACATTGAGCAACTGACTGAAATGCCTCAAAATGTTCTTTACG
ATGCCATTGGGATATATCAACGGTGGTATATCCAGTGATTTTTTTCTCCATTTTAGCTTCCTTAGCTCCT
GAAAATCTCGATAACTCAAAAAATACGCCCGGTAGTGATCTTATTTCATTATGGTGAAAGTTGGAACCTC
TTACGTGCCGATCAACGTCTCATTGATACCTGAAACAAAACCCATCGTACGGCCAAGGAAGTCTCCAATA
ACTGTGATCCACCACAAGCGCCAGGGTTTTCCCAGTCACGACGTTGTAAAACGACGGCCAGTCATGCATA
ATCCGCACGCATCTGGAATAAGGAAGTGCCATTCCGCCTGACCTTAGCGTGCGAACAGCACGCTATTGTT
GTATCATTACTCGCATCCATTCTCAGGCTGTCTCGTCTCGTCTCCGAGGTCTCAGGAGAATGTGAAGAGC
TTCGAAAGTGAAACGTGATTTCATGCGTCATTTTGAACATTTTGTAAATCTTATTTAATAATGTGTGCGG
CAATTCACATTTAATTTATGAATGTTTTCTTAACATCGCGGCAACTCAAGAAACGGCAGGTTCGGATCTT
AGCTACTAGAGAAAGAGGAGAAATACTAGATGCGTAAAGGCGAAGAACTGTTCACTGGTGTCGTCCCTAT
TCTGGTGGAACTGGATGGTGATGTCAACGGTCATAAGTTTTCCGTGCGTGGCGAGGGTGAAGGTGACGCA
ACTAATGGTAAACTGACGCTGAAGTTCATCTGTACTACTGGTAAACTGCCGGTACCTTGGCCGACTCTGG
TAACGACGCTGACTTATGGTGTTCAGTGCTTTGCTCGTTATCCGGACCATATGAAGCAGCATGACTTCTT
CAAGTCCGCCATGCCGGAAGGCTATGTGCAGGAACGCACGATTTCCTTTAAGGATGACGGCACGTACAAA
ACGCGTGCGGAAGTGAAATTTGAAGGCGATACCCTGGTAAACCGCATTGAGCTGAAAGGCATTGACTTTA
AAGAAGACGGCAATATCCTGGGCCATAAGCTGGAATACAATTTTAACAGCCACAATGTTTACATCACCGC
CGATAAACAAAAAAATGGCATTAAAGCGAATTTTAAAATTCGCCACAACGTGGAGGATGGCAGCGTGCAG
CTGGCTGATCACTACCAGCAAAACACTCCAATCGGTGATGGTCCTGTTCTGCTGCCAGACAATCACTATC
TGAGCTACCAAAGCGTTCTGTCTAAAGATCCGAACGAGAAACGCGATCATATGGTTCTGCTGGAGTTCGT
AACCGCAGCGGGCATCACGCATGGTATGGATGAACTGTACAAATAATTCAGCCAAAAAACTTAAGACCGC
CGGTCTTGTCCACTACCTTGCAGTAATGCGGTGGACAGGATCGGCGGTTTTCTTTTCTCTTCTCAAGAAG
CTCTTCAGCAAGGAGTTGACAGCTTATCATCGATAAGCTTTAATGCGGTAGTTTATCACAGTTAAATTGC
TAACGCAGTCAGGCACCGTGTAATGAAATCTAACAATGCGCTCATCGTCATCCTCGGCACCGTCACCCTG
GATGCTGTAGGCATAGGCTTGGTTATGCCGGTACTGCCGGGCCTCTTGCGGGATATCGTCCATTCCGACA
GCATCGCCAGTCACTATGGCGTGCTGCTAGCGCTATATGCGTTGATGCAATTTCTATGCGCACCCGTTCT
CGGAGCACTGTCCGACCGCTTTGGCCGCCGCCCAGTCCTGCTCGCTTCGCTACTTGGAGCCACTATCGAC
TACGCGATCATGGCGACCACACCCGTCCTGTGGATTCTCTACGCCGGACGCATCGTGGCCGGCATCACCG
GCGCCACAGGTGCGGTTGCTGGCGCCTATATCGCCGACATCACCGATGGGGAAGATCGGGCTCGCCACTT
CGGGCTCATGAGCGCTTGTTTCGGCGTGGGTATGGTGGCAGGCCCCGTGGCCGGGGGACTGTTGGGCGCC
ATCTCCCTGCACGCACCATTCCTTGCGGCGGCGGTGCTCAACGGCCTCAACCTACTACTGGGCTGCTTCC
TAATGCAGGAGTCGCATAAGGGAGAGCGCCGTCCGATGCCCTTGAGAGCCTTCAACCCAGTCAGCTCCTT
CCGGTGGGCGCGGGGCATGACCATTGTGGCCGCACTTATGACTGTCTTCTTTATCATGCAACTCGTAGGA
CAGGTGCCGGCAGCGCTCTGGGTCATTTTCGGCGAGGACCGCTTTCGCTGGAGCGCGACGATGATCGGCC
TGTCGCTTGCGGTATTCGGAATCTTGCACGCCCTCGCTCAAGCCTTCGTCACTGGTCCCGCCACCAAACG
TTTCGGCGAGAAGCAGGCCATTATCGCCGGCATGGCGGCCGACGCGCTGGGCTACGTCTTGCTGGCGTTC
GCGACGCGAGGCTGGATGGCCTTCCCCATTATGATTCTTCTCGCTTCCGGCGGCATCGGGATGCCCGCGT
TGCAGGCCATGCTGTCCAGGCAGGTAGATGACGACCATCAGGGACAGCTTCAAGGATCGCTCGCGGCTCT
TACCAGCCTAACTTCGATCACTGGACCGCTGATCGTCACGGCGATTTATGCCGCCTCGGCGAGCACATGG
AACGGGTTGGCATGGATTGTAGGCGCCGCCCTATACCTTGTCTGCCTCCCCGCGTTGCGTCGCGGTGCAT
GGAGCCGGGCCACCTCGACCTGAGCTTGAGCGCATGCTCGAGTACTTCGCCTGGACCATGCTCGCCGTCG
TCTTCGGCTTCCTCCTCTTCGTCAACCTCGCCTACGTCCCCCTCGGCCACTGGGCCGAGGCCTTCGCCGG
CTTCTTCAAATTTTCAGGGCTGCCGCACCCCATCGACTGGGGGCTCGCTATACAGGAGTTGACGGCTAGC
TCAGTCCTAGGTACAGTGCTAGCTACTAGGAGGAAAAAAATGGTGAGTAAGGGTGAAGCCGTGATTAAAG
AGTTCATGCGCTTCAAAGTGCATATGGAGGGCTCAATGAACGGCCATGAATTTGAAATTGAAGGTGAAGG
AGAAGGCCGTCCGTATGAGGGCACCCAGACCGCCAAACTGAAAGTCACAAAGGGTGGCCCGCTGCCGTTT
TCGTGGGATATTTTATCCCCTCAATTCATGTACGGCAGCCGGGCGTTTATTAAACACCCGGCGGATATCC
CGGATTACTATAAGCAATCTTTTCCAGAAGGCTTTAAATGGGAGCGCGTGATGAATTTTGAAGACGGAGG
TGCTGTTACCGTGACCCAGGACACGAGCTTAGAAGACGGTACCTTGATCTATAAGGTAAAGCTGCGTGGT
ACCAATTTCCCGCCGGATGGGCCAGTTATGCAGAAAAAGACTATGGGCTGGGAAGCATCGACGGAGCGTC
TTTACCCCGAAGACGGCGTCCTGAAAGGCGATATTAAAATGGCCCTGCGACTGAAAGACGGCGGTCGCTA
CCTTGCAGATTTCAAAACAACGTATAAAGCGAAAAAACCTGTGCAGATGCCCGGGGCGTACAACGTTGAT
CGCAAACTAGATATCACTTCACACAACGAAGATTACACGGTAGTCGAACAGTATGAACGTAGCGAGGGGC
GCCATAGCACCGGAGGCATGGATGAACTCTATAAATAAGCTTCGCTCGTGCTCGCCGCGACCTTCCTCTT
CATGCACCTCTTCGGCATCGGGCTGCACAACGCTACAGAGGAGCTTTTCCGCTGCATAACCCTGCTTCGG
GGTCATTATAGCGATTTTTTCGGTATATCCATCCTTTTTCGCACGATATACAGGATTTTGCCAAAGGGTT
CGTGTAGACTTTCCTTGGTGTATCCAACGGCGTCAGCCGGGCAGGATAGGTGAAGTAGGCCCACCCGCGA
GCGGGTGTTCCTTCTTCACTGTCCCTTATTCGCACCTGGCGGTGCTCAACGGGAATCCTGCTCTGCGAGG
CTGGCCGTACGCTAGGT
